Addgene plasmid #247284: NSK249 CMV-TO-SCN1A (exons 20, 21)
Purpose: Expresses human SCN1a exons 20, 21
Depositing lab: Xiaojing Gao. Depositing organization: Stanford University. Publication: Sequence-Independent RNA Sensing in Living Mammalian Cells. Kolber NS, Kaseniit KE, Lanz TV, Robinson WH, Gao XJ. bioRxiv [Preprint]. 2025 Sep 18:2025.09.18.677213. doi: 10.1101/2025.09.18.677213. PubMed 41000785.
Backbone
  Vector backbone: FLP-IN
  Vector type: Mammalian Expression
Growth in bacteria
  Bacterial resistance: Ampicillin, 100 μg/mL
  Growth temperature: 37°C
  Growth strain: DH5alpha
  Copy number: High Copy
Gene/Insert
  Gene/Insert name: SCN1a exons 20, 21
  Species: H. sapiens (human)
  Mutation: WT
  Entrez Gene: SCN1A (a.k.a. DEE6, DEE6A, DEE6B, DRVT, EIEE6, FEB3, FEB3A, FHM3, GEFSP2, HBSCI, NAC1, Nav1.1, SCN1, SMEI)
  Promoter: CMV-TO
  Cloning method: Unknown
Terms and licenses: Academic/Nonprofit Terms; Industry Terms: Not Available to Industry
How to cite: NSK249 CMV-TO-SCN1A (exons 20, 21) was a gift from Xiaojing Gao (Addgene plasmid # 247284 ; http://n2t.net/addgene:247284 ; RRID:Addgene_247284)
