[The description below was written by a language model from this plasmid's Addgene catalogue record and pLannotate feature annotations shown in this document.]
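Description:
NSK249 CMV-TO-SCN1A (exons 20, 21) is a 5,583 nt mammalian expression plasmid built on a Flp-In type backbone. It carries a fragment of the human sodium channel gene SCN1A (Nav1.1) rather than the full coding sequence. In bacteria it is maintained at high copy through a ColE1/pUC-type origin and selected with ampicillin through the β-lactamase gene and its own promoter. The annotation also picks up remnants of an f1 origin, a lac promoter/operator region and other backbone fragments, which appear to be leftovers of vector construction rather than functional parts.

The payload is driven by the CMV-TO promoter, which consists of the human cytomegalovirus immediate-early enhancer and promoter followed by two short tet operator sites. The annotation software labels these as PLtetO-1 and TRE3GV fragments. In cells expressing the Tet repressor, this arrangement keeps transcription off until tetracycline or doxycycline is added, while in cells lacking the repressor the promoter is constitutive. Downstream lies a roughly 400 bp wild-type segment matching SCN1A, corresponding to exons 20 and 21, and the transcript is terminated by the bovine growth hormone polyadenylation signal.

An FRT site sits directly upstream of a hygromycin resistance coding sequence with an SV40 poly(A) signal, and no complete promoter is annotated in front of that gene. In Flp-In systems, FLP-mediated recombination into a genomic FRT landing pad places the hygromycin gene behind a resident promoter, allowing selection of single-copy isogenic integrants. The associated publication concerns RNA sensing in living mammalian cells, so the construct probably supplies a defined SCN1A transcript fragment as a sensing target, although the record does not state this role explicitly.
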