Features (pLannotate 1.2.2; 22 found; start..end, strand, type, name):
     33..56      +  polyA_signal   bGH poly(A) signal (fragment): bovine growth hormone polyadenylation signal
     60..81      +  promoter       SV40 promoter (fragment): SV40 enhancer and early promoter
    102..335     +  rep_origin     f1 ori (fragment) (sequence partly withheld): f1 bacteriophage origin of replication; arrow indicates direction of (+) strand synthesis
    340..387     +  protein_bind   FRT: FLP-mediated recombination occurs in the 8-bp core sequence TCTAGAAA (Turan and Bode, 2011). FLP recombinase from the Saccharomyces cerevisiae 2μ plasmid
    395..1417    +  CDS            HygR: aminoglycoside phosphotransferase from E. coli; aph(4)-Ia; confers resistance to hygromycin
   1427..1552    +  CDS            ble (fragment): BLE_KLEPN - Experimental evidence at protein level: Swiss-Prot protein existence level 1. Binding protein with a strong affinity to the bleomycin family of antibiotics. Binds to CL990; an antimitotic-antibiotic compound. From Klebsiella pneumoniae.
   1547..1668    +  polyA_signal   SV40 poly(A) signal: SV40 polyadenylation signal
   1741..1757    -  protein_bind   lac operator: The lac repressor binds to the lac operator to inhibit transcription in E. coli. This inhibition can be relieved by adding lactose or isopropyl-β-D-thiogalactopyranoside (IPTG). lac repressor encoded by lacI
   1765..1795    -  promoter       lac promoter: promoter for the E. coli lac operon
   1810..1831    -  protein_bind   CAP binding site: CAP binding activates transcription in the presence of cAMP. E. coli catabolite activator protein
   1844..1936    -  CDS            lacI (fragment): lac repressor; lacI; The lac repressor binds to the lac operator to inhibit transcription in E. coli. This inhibition can be relieved by adding lactose or isopropyl-β-D-thiogalactopyranoside (IPTG).
   2119..2707    -  rep_origin     ori: high-copy-number ColE1/pMB1/pBR322/pUC origin of replication
   2878..3738    -  CDS            AmpR: β-lactamase; bla; confers resistance to ampicillin, carbenicillin, and related antibiotics
   3739..3843    -  promoter       AmpR promoter: bla
   3902..3954    -  misc_feature   bom (fragment): basis of mobility region from pBR322
   4104..4483    +  enhancer       CMV enhancer: human cytomegalovirus immediate early enhancer
   4484..4687    +  promoter       CMV promoter: human cytomegalovirus (CMV) immediate early promoter
   4689..4708    +  promoter       PLtetO-1 promoter (fragment): modified phage lambda PL promoter with tet operator sites (Lutz and Bujard, 1997)
   4710..4729    +  promoter       PLtetO-1 promoter (fragment): modified phage lambda PL promoter with tet operator sites (Lutz and Bujard, 1997)
   4737..4770    +  promoter       TRE3GV promoter (fragment): 3rd-generation Tet-responsive promoter that can be activated by binding of Tet-On® 3G, optimized for retroviral and lentiviral vectors
   4863..5267    +  CDS            SCN1A (fragment): SCN1A_HUMAN - Also known as NAC1, SCN1. Experimental evidence at protein level: Swiss-Prot protein existence level 1. Mediates the voltage-dependent sodium ion permeability of excitable membranes. Assuming opened or closed conformations in response to the voltage difference across the membrane, the protein forms a sodium-selective channel through which Na(+) ions may pass in accordance with their electrochemical gradient. Plays a key role in brain, probably by regulating the moment when neurotransmitters are released in neurons. Involved in sensory perception of mechanical pain: activation in
   5376..17      +  polyA_signal   bGH poly(A) signal (across the origin): bovine growth hormone polyadenylation signal
>Addgene plasmid #247284 | NSK249 CMV-TO-SCN1A (exons 20, 21) | addgene full sequence | sequence record 490820 | Addgene NGS Result
TGCGGTGGGCTCTATGGAGATCTATCGATGTTCTGGGGATGCGGTGGGCTCTATGGCTTCTGAGGCGGAA
AGAACCAGCTGGGGCTCTAGGGGGTATCCCC
[124 nt withheld, positions 102-225]
C
[91 nt withheld, positions 227-317]
AGGGTGATGGTTCACGTACCTAGAAGTTCCTATTCCGAAGTTCCTATTCTCTAGAAAGTATAGGAACTTC
CTTGGCCAAAAAGCCTGAACTCACCGCGACGTCTGTCGAGAAGTTTCTGATCGAAAAGTTCGACAGCGTC
TCCGACCTGATGCAGCTCTCGGAGGGCGAAGAATCTCGTGCTTTCAGCTTCGATGTAGGAGGGCGTGGAT
ATGTCCTGCGGGTAAATAGCTGCGCCGATGGTTTCTACAAAGATCGTTATGTTTATCGGCACTTTGCATC
GGCCGCGCTCCCGATTCCGGAAGTGCTTGACATTGGGGAATTCAGCGAGAGCCTGACCTATTGCATCTCC
CGCCGTGCACAGGGTGTCACGTTGCAAGACCTGCCTGAAACCGAACTGCCCGCTGTTCTGCAGCCGGTCG
CGGAGGCCATGGATGCGATCGCTGCGGCCGATCTTAGCCAGACGAGCGGGTTCGGCCCATTCGGACCGCA
AGGAATCGGTCAATACACTACATGGCGTGATTTCATATGCGCGATTGCTGATCCCCATGTGTATCACTGG
CAAACTGTGATGGACGACACCGTCAGTGCGTCCGTCGCGCAGGCTCTCGATGAGCTGATGCTTTGGGCCG
AGGACTGCCCCGAAGTCCGGCACCTCGTGCACGCGGATTTCGGCTCCAACAATGTCCTGACGGACAATGG
CCGCATAACAGCGGTCATTGACTGGAGCGAGGCGATGTTCGGGGATTCCCAATACGAGGTCGCCAACATC
TTCTTCTGGAGGCCGTGGTTGGCTTGTATGGAGCAGCAGACGCGCTACTTCGAGCGGAGGCATCCGGAGC
TTGCAGGATCGCCGCGGCTCCGGGCGTATATGCTCCGCATTGGTCTTGACCAACTCTATCAGAGCTTGGT
TGACGGCAATTTCGATGATGCAGCTTGGGCGCAGGGTCGATGCGACGCAATCGTCCGATCCGGAGCCGGG
ACTGTCGGGCGTACACAAATCGCCCGCAGAAGCGCGGCCGTCTGGACCGATGGCTGTGTAGAAGTACTCG
CCGATAGTGGAAACCGACGCCCCAGCACTCGTCCGAGGGCAAAGGAATAGCACGTACTACGAGATTTCGA
TTCCACCGCCGCCTTCTATGAAAGGTTGGGCTTCGGAATCGTTTTCCGGGACGCCGGCTGGATGATCCTC
CAGCGCGGGGATCTCATGCTGGAGTTCTTCGCCCACCCCAACTTGTTTATTGCAGCTTATAATGGTTACA
AATAAAGCAATAGCATCACAAATTTCACAAATAAAGCATTTTTTTCACTGCATTCTAGTTGTGGTTTGTC
CAAACTCATCAATGTATCTTATCATGTCTGTATACCGTCGACCTCTAGCTAGAGCTTGGCGTAATCATGG
TCATAGCTGTTTCCTGTGTGAAATTGTTATCCGCTCACAATTCCACACAACATACGAGCCGGAAGCATAA
AGTGTAAAGCCTGGGGTGCCTAATGAGTGAGCTAACTCACATTAATTGCGTTGCGCTCACTGCCCGCTTT
CCAGTCGGGAAACCTGTCGTGCCAGCTGCATTAATGAATCGGCCAACGCGCGGGGAGAGGCGGTTTGCGT
ATTGGGCGCTCTTCCGCTTCCTCGCTCACTGACTCGCTGCGCTCGGTCGTTCGGCTGCGGCGAGCGGTAT
CAGCTCACTCAAAGGCGGTAATACGGTTATCCACAGAATCAGGGGATAACGCAGGAAAGAACATGTGAGC
AAAAGGCCAGCAAAAGGCCAGGAACCGTAAAAAGGCCGCGTTGCTGGCGTTTTTCCATAGGCTCCGCCCC
CCTGACGAGCATCACAAAAATCGACGCTCAAGTCAGAGGTGGCGAAACCCGACAGGACTATAAAGATACC
AGGCGTTTCCCCCTGGAAGCTCCCTCGTGCGCTCTCCTGTTCCGACCCTGCCGCTTACCGGATACCTGTC
CGCCTTTCTCCCTTCGGGAAGCGTGGCGCTTTCTCATAGCTCACGCTGTAGGTATCTCAGTTCGGTGTAG
GTCGTTCGCTCCAAGCTGGGCTGTGTGCACGAACCCCCCGTTCAGCCCGACCGCTGCGCCTTATCCGGTA
ACTATCGTCTTGAGTCCAACCCGGTAAGACACGACTTATCGCCACTGGCAGCAGCCACTGGTAACAGGAT
TAGCAGAGCGAGGTATGTAGGCGGTGCTACAGAGTTCTTGAAGTGGTGGCCTAACTACGGCTACACTAGA
AGAACAGTATTTGGTATCTGCGCTCTGCTGAAGCCAGTTACCTTCGGAAAAAGAGTTGGTAGCTCTTGAT
CCGGCAAACAAACCACCGCTGGTAGCGGTGGTTTTTTTGTTTGCAAGCAGCAGATTACGCGCAGAAAAAA
AGGATCTCAAGAAGATCCTTTGATCTTTTCTACGGGGTCTGACGCTCAGTGGAACGAAAACTCACGTTAA
GGGATTTTGGTCATGAGATTATCAAAAAGGATCTTCACCTAGATCCTTTTAAATTAAAAATGAAGTTTTA
AATCAATCTAAAGTATATATGAGTAAACTTGGTCTGACAGTTACCAATGCTTAATCAGTGAGGCACCTAT
CTCAGCGATCTGTCTATTTCGTTCATCCATAGTTGCCTGACTCCCCGTCGTGTAGATAACTACGATACGG
GAGGGCTTACCATCTGGCCCCAGTGCTGCAATGATACCGCGAGACCCACGCTCACCGGCTCCAGATTTAT
CAGCAATAAACCAGCCAGCCGGAAGGGCCGAGCGCAGAAGTGGTCCTGCAACTTTATCCGCCTCCATCCA
GTCTATTAATTGTTGCCGGGAAGCTAGAGTAAGTAGTTCGCCAGTTAATAGTTTGCGCAACGTTGTTGCC
ATTGCTACAGGCATCGTGGTGTCACGCTCGTCGTTTGGTATGGCTTCATTCAGCTCCGGTTCCCAACGAT
CAAGGCGAGTTACATGATCCCCCATGTTGTGCAAAAAAGCGGTTAGCTCCTTCGGTCCTCCGATCGTTGT
CAGAAGTAAGTTGGCCGCAGTGTTATCACTCATGGTTATGGCAGCACTGCATAATTCTCTTACTGTCATG
CCATCCGTAAGATGCTTTTCTGTGACTGGTGAGTACTCAACCAAGTCATTCTGAGAATAGTGTATGCGGC
GACCGAGTTGCTCTTGCCCGGCGTCAATACGGGATAATACCGCGCCACATAGCAGAACTTTAAAAGTGCT
CATCATTGGAAAACGTTCTTCGGGGCGAAAACTCTCAAGGATCTTACCGCTGTTGAGATCCAGTTCGATG
TAACCCACTCGTGCACCCAACTGATCTTCAGCATCTTTTACTTTCACCAGCGTTTCTGGGTGAGCAAAAA
CAGGAAGGCAAAATGCCGCAAAAAAGGGAATAAGGGCGACACGGAAATGTTGAATACTCATACTCTTCCT
TTTTCAATATTATTGAAGCATTTATCAGGGTTATTGTCTCATGAGCGGATACATATTTGAATGTATTTAG
AAAAATAAACAAATAGGGGTTCCGCGCACATTTCCCCGAAAAGTGCCACCTGACGTCGACGGATCGGGAG
ATCTCCCGATCCCCTATGGTGCACTCTCAGTACAATCTGCTCTGATGCCGCATAGTTAAGCCAGTATCTG
CTCCCTGCTTGTGTGTTGGAGGTCGCTGAGTAGTGCGCGAGCAAAATTTAAGCTACAACAAGGCAAGGCT
TGACCGACAATTGCATGAAGAATCTGCTTAGGGTTAGGCGTTTTGCGCTGCTTCGTACGGGCCAGATATA
CGCGTTGACATTGATTATTGACTAGTTATTAATAGTAATCAATTACGGGGTCATTAGTTCATAGCCCATA
TATGGAGTTCCGCGTTACATAACTTACGGTAAATGGCCCGCCTGGCTGACCGCCCAACGACCCCCGCCCA
TTGACGTCAATAATGACGTATGTTCCCATAGTAACGCCAATAGGGACTTTCCATTGACGTCAATGGGTGG
AGTATTTACGGTAAACTGCCCACTTGGCAGTACATCAAGTGTATCATATGCCAAGTACGCCCCCTATTGA
CGTCAATGACGGTAAATGGCCCGCCTGGCATTATGCCCAGTACATGACCTTATGGGACTTTCCTACTTGG
CAGTACATCTACGTATTAGTCATCGCTATTACCATGGTGATGCGGTTTTGGCAGTACATCAATGGGCGTG
GATAGCGGTTTGACTCACGGGGATTTCCAAGTCTCCACCCCATTGACGTCAATGGGAGTTTGTTTTGGCA
CCAAAATCAACGGGACTTTCCAAAATGTCGTAACAACTCCGCCCCATTGACGCAAATGGGCGGTAGGCGT
GTACGGTGGGAGGTCTATATAAGCAGAGCTCTCCCTATCAGTGATAGAGATCTCCCTATCAGTGATAGAG
ATCGTCGACGAGCTCGTTTAGTGAACCGTCAGATCGCCTGGAGACGCCATCCACGCTGTTTTGACCTCCA
TAGAAGACACCGGGACCGATCCAGCCTCCGGACTCTAGCGTTTAAACTTAAGCTTCGCCACCATGGTTTC
ATTGGTCAGTTTAACAGCAAATGCCTTGGGTTACTCAGAACTTGGAGCCATCAAATCTCTCAGGACACTA
AGAGCTCTGAGACCTCTAAGAGCCTTATCTCGATTTGAAGGGATGAGGGTGGTTGTGAATGCCCTTTTAG
GAGCAATTCCATCCATCATGAATGTGCTTCTGGTTTGTCTTATATTCTGGCTAATTTTCAGCATCATGGG
CGTAAATTTGTTTGCTGGCAAATTCTACCACTGTATTAACACCACAACTGGTGACAGGTTTGACATCGAA
GACGTGAATAATCATACTGATTGCCTAAAACTAATAGAAAGAAATGAGACTGCTCGATGGAAAAATGTGA
AAGTAAACTTTGATAATGTAGGATTTGGGTATCTCTCTTTGCTTCAAGTTTGACTCGAGGAGGGCCCGAA
CAAAAACTCATCTCAGAAGAGGATCTGAATAGCGCCGTCGACCATCATCATAATCATCATTGAGTTTAAA
CCCGCTGATCAGCCTCGACTGTGCCTTCTAGTTGCCAGCCATCTGTTGTTTGCCCCTCCCCCGTGCCTTC
CTTGACCCTGGAAGGTGCCACTCCCACTGTCCTTTCCTAATAAAATGAGGAAATTGCATCGCATTGTCTG
AGTAGGTGTCATTCTATTCTGGGGGGTGGGGTGGGGCAGGACAGCAAGGGGGAGGATTGGGAAGACAATA
GCAGGCATGCTGGGGA
